>Addgene plasmid #176844 | pRibo-Sec-APEX2m | addgene full sequence | sequence record 348177 | Addgene NGS Result
CGTTGTAGTGCCTGTGGTGGCATCCGTGGCGCGGCCGCGGTACCAGATCTTTAAATCTAGAGGTGACCAC
AACGCGCCCGCTTTGATCGGGGACGTCTGCGGCCGACCATTTACGGGTCTTGTTGTCGTTGGCGGTCATG
GGCCGAACATACTCACCCGGATCGGAGGGCCGAGGACAAGGTCGAACGAGGGGCATGACCCGGTGCGGGG
CTTCTTGCACTCGGCATAGGCGAGTGCTAAGAATAACGTTGGCACTCGCGACCGGGATACGACTCACTAT
AGGTACCGGTGATACCAGCATCGTCTTGATGCCCTTGGCAGCACCCTGCTAAGGAGGCAACAAGATGCAT
ATGAAGCTCACCACAATGATCAAGACGGCAGTAGCGGTCGTGGCCATGGCGGCCATCGCGACCTTTGCGG
CACCGGTCGCGTTGGCTGGATCCGGCAAGAGCTACCCGACCGTCAGCGCCGACTACCAGGACGCCGTGGA
GAAGGCCAAGAAGAAGCTGCGCGGCTTCATCGCCGAGAAGCGGTGCGCCCCGCTGATGCTGCGCCTGGCG
TTCCACAGCGCGGGCACCTTCGACAAGGGCACCAAGACCGGCGGCCCGTTCGGCACCATCAAGCACCCGG
CGGAGCTGGCGCACAGCGCCAACAACGGCCTGGACATCGCGGTCCGGCTGCTGGAGCCGCTGAAGGCGGA
GTTCCCGATCCTGAGCTACGCCGACTTCTACCAGCTGGCGGGCGTCGTGGCCGTCGAGGTGACCGGCGGC
CCGAAGGTGCCGTTCCACCCGGGCCGGGAGGACAAGCCGGAGCCGCCGCCGGAGGGCCGCCTGCCGGACC
CGACCAAGGGCTCGGACCACCTGCGGGACGTCTTCGGCAAGGCGATGGGCCTGACCGACCAGGACATCGT
GGCCCTGAGCGGCGGCCACACCATCGGCGCGGCCCACAAGGAGCGCAGCGGCTTCGAGGGCCCGTGGACC
AGCAACCCGCTGATCTTCGACAACTCGTACTTCACCGAGCTGCTGAGCGGCGAGAAGGAAGGCCTGCTGC
AGCTGCCGAGCGACAAGGCGCTGCTGAGCGACCCGGTCTTCCGGCCCCTGGTGGACAAGTACGCGGCCGA
CGAGGACGCCTTCTTCGCCGACTACGCCGAGGCCCACCAGAAGCTGTCCGAGCTGGGCTTCGCCGACGCC
AAGCTTTGAATCGATACATCAGGAATTCGCTAGCGACTACAAGGACGACGACGGCGATTATAAAGATCAT
GACATCGACTACAAGGACGACGACGACAAGTAGGTAGTTAACTAGCGTACGATCGACTGCCAGGCATCAA
ATAAAACGAAAGGCTCAGTCGAAAGACTGGGCCTTTCGTTTTATGCCATCATGGCCGCGGTGATCAGCTA
GCCACCTGACGTCGGGGGGGGGGGAAAGCCACGTTGTGTCTCAAAATCTCTGATGTTACATTGCACAAGA
TAAAAATATATCATCATGAACAATAAAACTGTCTGCTTACATAAACAGTAATACAAGGGGTGTTATGAGC
CATATTCAACGGGAAACGTCTTGCTCGAGGCCGCGATTAAATTCCAACATGGATGCTGATTTATATGGGT
ATAAATGGGCTCGCGATAATGTCGGGCAATCAGGTGCGACAATCTATCGCTTGTATGGGAAGCCCCATGC
GCCAGAGTTGTTTCTGAAACATGGCAAAGGTAGCGTTGCCAATGATGTTACAGATGAGATGGTCAGACTA
AACTGGCTGACGGAATTTATGCCTCTTCCGACCATCAAGCATTTTATCCGTACTCCTGATGATGCATGGT
TACTCACCACTGCGATCCCCGGGAAAACAGCATTCCAGGTATTAGAAGAATATCCTGATTCAGGTGAAAA
TATTGTTGATGCGCTGGCAGTGTTCCTGCGCCGGTTGCATTCGATTCCTGTTTGTAATTGTCCTTTTAAC
AGCGATCGCGTATTTCGTCTCGCTCAGGCGCAATCACGAATGAATAACGGTTTGGTTGATGCGAGTGATT
TTGATGACGAGCGTAATGGCTGGCCTGTTGAACAAGTCTGGAAAGAAATGCATAATCTTTTGCCATTCTC
ACCGGATTCAGTCGTCACTCATGGTGATTTCTCACTTGATAACCTTATTTTTGACGAGGGGAAATTAATA
GGTTGTATTGATGTTGGACGAGTCGGAATCGCAGACCGATACCAGGATCTTGCCATCCTATGGAACTGCC
TCGGTGAGTTTTCTCCTTCATTACAGAAACGGCTTTTTCAAAAATATGGTATTGATAATCCTGATATGAA
TAAATTGCAGTTTCATTTGATGCTCGATGAGTTTTTCTAATCAGAATTGGTTAATTGGTTGTAACACTGG
CAGAGCATTACGCTGACTTGACGGGACGGCGGCTTTGTTGAATAAATCGAACTTTTGCTGAGTTGAAGGA
TCAGATCACGCATCTTCCCGACAACGCAGACCGTTCCGTGGCAAAGCAAAAGTTCAAAATCACCAACTGG
TCCACCTACAACAAAGCTCTCACCAACCGTGGCTCCCTCACTTTCTGGCTGGATGATGGGGCGATTCAGG
CCTGGTATGAGTCAGCAACACCTTCTTCACGAGGCAGACCTCACTAGTTCCATGAGCGTCAGACCCCGTA
GAAAAGATCAAAGGATCTTCTTGAGATCCTTTTTTTCTGCGCGTAATCTGCTGCTTGCAAACAAAAAAAC
CACCGCTACCAGCGGTGGTTTGTTTGCCGGATCAAGAGCTACCAACTCTTTTTCCGAAGGTAACTGGCTT
CAGCAGAGCGCAGATACCAAATACTGTCCTTCTAGTGTAGCCGTAGTTAGGCCACCACTTCAAGAACTCT
GTAGCACCGCCTACATACCTCGCTCTGCTAATCCTGTTACCAGTGGCTGCTGCCAGTGGCGATAAGTCGT
GTCTTACCGGGTTGGACTCAAGACGATAGTTACCGGATAAGGCGCAGCGGTCGGGCTGAACGGGGGGTTC
GTGCACACAGCCCAGCTTGGAGCGAACGACCTACACCGAACTGAGATACCTACAGCGTGAGCTATGAGAA
AGCGCCACGCTTCCCGAGGGGAGAAAGGCGGACAGGTATCCGGTAAGCGGCAGGGTCGGAACAGGAGAGC
GCACGAGGGAGCTTCCAGGGGGAAACGCCTGGTATCTTTATAGTCCTGTCGGGTTTCGCCACCTCTGACT
TGAGCGTCGATTTTTGTGATGCTCGTCAGGGGGGCGGAGCCTATGGAAAAACGCCAGCAACGCGGCCTTT
TTACGGTTCCTGGCCTTTTGCTGGCCTTTTGCTCACATGTTCTTTCCTGCGTTATCCCCTGATTCTGTGG
ATAACCGTATTACCGCCTTTGAGTGAGCTGATACCGCTCGCCGCAGCCGAACGACCGAGCGCAACGCGTG
AGCCCACCAGCTCCGTAAGTTCGGGCGCTGTGTGGCTCGTACCCGCGCATTCAGGCGGCAGGGGGTCTAA
CGGGTCTAAGGCGGCGTGTACGGCCGCCACAGCGGCTCTCAGCGGCCCGGAAACGTCCTCGAAACGACGC
ATGTGTTCCTCCTGGTTGGTACAGGTGGTTGGGGGTGCTCGGCTGTCGCTGGTGTTCCACCACCAGGGCT
CGACGGGAGAGCGGGGGAGTGTGCAGTTGTGGGGTGGCCCCTCAGCGAAATATCTGACTTGGAGCTCGTG
TCGGACCATACACCGGTGATTAATCGTGGTCTACTACCAAGCGTGAGCCACGTCGCCGACGAATTTGAGC
AGCTCTGGCTGCCGTACTGGCCGCTGGCAAGCGACGATCTGCTCGAGGGGATCTACCGCCAAAGCCGCGC
GTCGGCCCTAGGCCGCCGGTACATCGAGGCGAACCCAACAGCGCTGGCAAACCTGCTGGTCGTGGACGTA
GACCATCCAGACGCAGCGCTCCGAGCGCTCAGCGCCCGGGGGTCCCATCCGCTGCCCAACGCGATCGTGG
GCAATCGCGCCAACGGCCACGCACACGCAGTGTGGGCACTCAACGCCCCTGTTCCACGCACCGAATACGC
GCGGCGTAAGCCGCTCGCATACATGGCGGCGTGCGCCGAAGGCCTTCGGCGCGCCGTCGATGGCGACCGC
AGTTACTCAGGCCTCATGACCAAAAACCCCGGCCACATCGCCTGGGAAACGGAATGGCTCCACTCAGATC
TCTACACACTCAGCCACATCGAGGCCGAGCTCGGCGCGAACATGCCACCGCCGCGCTGGCGTCAGCAGAC
CACGTACAAAGCGGCTCCGACGCCGCTAGGGCGGAATTGCGCACTGTTCGATTCCGTCAGGTTGTGGGCC
TATCGTCCCGCCCTCATGCGGATCTACCTGCCGACCCGGAACGTGGACGGACTCGGCCGCGCGATCTATG
CCGAGTGCCACGCGCGAAACGCCGAATTTCCGTGCAACGACGTGTGTCCCGGACCGCTACCGGACAGCGA
GGTCCGCGCCATCGCCAACAGCATTTGGCGTTGGATCACAACCAAGTCGCGCATTTGGGCGGACGGGATC
GTGGTCTACGAGGCCACACTCAGTGCGCGCCAGTCGGCCATCTCGCGGAAGGGCGCAGCAGCGCGCACGG
CGGCGAGCACAGTTGCGCGGCGCGCAAAGTCCGCGTCAGCCATGGAGGCATTGCTATGAGCGACGGCTAC
AGCGACGGCTACAACCGGCAGCCGACTGTCCGCAAAAAGCGGCGCGTGACCGCCGCCGAAGGCGCTCGAA
TCACCGGACTATCCGAACGCCACGTCGTCCGGCTCGTGGCGCAGGAACGCAGCGAGTGGCTCGCCGAGCA
GGCTGCACGCCGCGAACGCATCCGCGCCTATCACGACGACGAGGGCCACTCTTGGCCGCAAACGGCCAAA
CATTTCGGGCTGCATCTGGACACCGTTAAGCGACTCGGCTATCGGGCGAGGAAAGAGCGTGCGGCAGAAC
AGGAAGCGGCTCAAAAGGCCCACAACGAAGCCGACAATCCACCGCTGTTCTAACGCAATTGGGGAGCGGG
TGTCGCGGGGGTTCCGTGGGGGGTTCCGTTGCAACGGGTCGGACAGGTAAAAGTCCTGGTAGACGCTAGT
TTTCTGGTTTGGGCCATGCCTGTCTCGTTGCGTGTTTCGTTGCGCCCGTTTTGAATACCAGCCAGACGAG
ACGGGGTTCTACGAATCTTGGTCGATACCAAGCCATTTCCGCTGAATATCGGGGAGCTCACCGCCAGAAT
CGGTGGTTGTGGTGATGTACGTGGCGAACTC
Features (pLannotate 1.2.2; 9 found; start..end, strand, type, name):
    267..283     +  promoter       T7 promoter (fragment): promoter for bacteriophage T7 RNA polymerase
    351..458     +  CDS            mpt63 (fragment): MP63_MYCTU - Experimental evidence at protein level: Swiss-Prot protein existence level 1. From Mycobacterium tuberculosis (strain ATCC 25618 / H37Rv).
    444..1190    +  CDS            APX1: APX1_PEA - Also known as APPX1. Experimental evidence at protein level: Swiss-Prot protein existence level 1. Plays a key role in hydrogen peroxide removal. From Pisum sativum (Garden pea).
   1225..1241    +  CDS            5xFLAG (fragment): five tandem FLAG® epitope tags
   1270..1290    +  CDS            FLAG (fragment): FLAG® epitope tag, followed by an enterokinase cleavage site
   1328..1374    +  terminator     rrnB T1 terminator: transcription terminator T1 from the E. coli rrnB gene
   1535..2350    +  CDS            KanR: aminoglycoside phosphotransferase; aph(3')-Ia; confers resistance to kanamycin in bacteria or G418 (Geneticin®) in eukaryotes
   2491..2634    +  CDS            TRA2_ECOLX (fragment): Protein predicted: Swiss-Prot protein existence level 4. Required for transposition of transposon Tn903. From Escherichia coli.
   2681..3269    +  rep_origin     ori: high-copy-number ColE1/pMB1/pBR322/pUC origin of replication
