[The description below was written by a language model from this plasmid's Addgene catalogue record and pLannotate feature annotations shown in this document.]
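Description:
pRibo-Sec-APEX2m is an inducible bacterial expression plasmid built on the pMV261 backbone, an E. coli–mycobacteria shuttle vector described in the record as a multi-copy episomal plasmid. It is about 5.3 kb, is selected with kanamycin through an aph(3')-Ia resistance gene (with an adjacent remnant of Tn903 sequence), and is propagated in E. coli from a ColE1/pUC-type origin. The automated feature table does not annotate a mycobacterial replicon, although roughly 2 kb of the sequence downstream of the E. coli origin is left unannotated. The catalogue lists copy number as low in E. coli.

The roughly 1.1 kb insert places an engineered ascorbate peroxidase, APEX2, under "pRibo", an hsp60-based promoter coupled to a theophylline-responsive "on" riboswitch, so that expression in mycobacteria is switched on by adding theophylline. The APEX2 coding sequence was codon-optimized for mycobacteria; the annotation software matches it to pea cytosolic ascorbate peroxidase by homology. It is fused at its N-terminus to the Sec secretion signal from the mycobacterial protein Mpt63, which directs export across the cytoplasmic membrane into the periplasm. Partial FLAG epitope matches downstream of the peroxidase suggest a C-terminal FLAG-type tag for detection, and the cassette ends with the rrnB T1 transcription terminator. A short T7 promoter fragment upstream is annotated, but nothing in the record gives it a role.

The construct is intended for peroxidase-mediated proximity labeling in fast- and slow-growing mycobacteria. Compartment-targeted APEX2 there tags nearby proteins, allowing the periplasmic proteome to be surveyed.
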