Addgene plasmid #176844: pRibo-Sec-APEX2m
Purpose: Expression of APEX2 in the periplasm from a codon-optimized gene (multi-copy episomal plasmid)
Depositing lab: Jessica Seeliger. Depositing organization: Stony Brook University. Publication: Optimized APEX2 peroxidase-mediated proximity labeling in fast- and slow-growing mycobacteria. Ahamed M, Jaisinghani N, Li M, Winkeler I, Silva S, Previti ML, Seeliger JC. Methods Enzymol. 2022;664:267-289. doi: 10.1016/bs.mie.2021.11.021. Epub 2021 Dec 30. PubMed 35331378.
Backbone
  Vector backbone: pMV261
  Backbone manufacturer: Jeffery Cox Lab
  Backbone size w/o insert (bp): 4487
  Total vector size (bp): 5258
  Vector type: Bacterial Expression ; Inducible
Growth in bacteria
  Bacterial resistance: Kanamycin, 50 μg/mL
  Growth temperature: 37°C
  Growth strain: DH5alpha
  Growth instructions: To induce gene expression in mycobacteria add theophylline to 2mM.
  Copy number: Low Copy
Gene/Insert
  Gene/Insert name: pRibo-Sec-APEX2m (alt names: pRibo aka.; hsp60 based theophylline (on) riboswitch promotor; Sec aka; Sec signal; secretion signal from Mpt63 mycobacterial protein; APEX2m aka.; ascorbate peroxidase 2 (codon optimized for mycobacteria))
  Species: mycobacteria
  Insert size (bp): 1141
  Promoter: pRibo, theophilline riboswitch inducible hsp60 promoter
  Cloning method: Ligation Independent Cloning
  Sequencing primers: 5′ CGTTGTAGTGCTTGTGGTGG; 3′ CTAGCTGATCACCGCGGCCATGATGGC
Resource information
  A portion of this plasmid was derived from a plasmid made by: apex2 gene from Alice Ting Lab was codon optimized for mycobacteria and ordered from Genewiz.
Terms and licenses: Academic/Nonprofit Terms; Industry Terms: Not Available to Industry
How to cite: pRibo-Sec-APEX2m was a gift from Jessica Seeliger (Addgene plasmid # 176844 ; http://n2t.net/addgene:176844 ; RRID:Addgene_176844)
