>Addgene plasmid #176844 | pRibo-Sec-APEX2m | depositor partial sequence | sequence record 343155 | pRibo-Sec-Apex2m
TCTAGAGGTGACCACAACGCGCCCGCTTTGATCGGGGACGTCTGCGGCCGACCATTTACGGGTCTTGTTG
TCGTTGGCGGTCATGGGCCGAACATACTCACCCGGATCGGAGGGCCGAGGACAAGGTCGAACGAGGGGCA
TGACCCGGTGCGGGGCTTCTTGCACTCGGCATAGGCGAGTGCTAAGAATAACGTTGGCACTCGCGACCGG
GATACGACTCACTATAGGTACCGGTGATACCAGCATCGTCTTGATGCCCTTGGCAGCACCCTGCTAAGGA
GGCAACAAGATGCATATGAAGCTCACCACAATGATCAAGACGGCAGTAGCGGTCGTGGCCATGGCGGCCA
TCGCGACCTTTGCGGCACCGGTCGCGTTGGCTGGATCCGGCAAGAGCTACCCGACCGTCAGCGCCGACTA
CCAGGACGCCGTGGAGAAGGCCAAGAAGAAGCTGCGCGGCTTCATCGCCGAGAAGCGGTGCGCCCCGCTG
ATGCTGCGCCTGGCGTTCCACAGCGCGGGCACCTTCGACAAGGGCACCAAGACCGGCGGCCCGTTCGGCA
CCATCAAGCACCCGGCGGAGCTGGCGCACAGCGCCAACAACGGCCTGGACATCGCGGTCCGGCTGCTGGA
GCCGCTGAAGGCGGAGTTCCCGATCCTGAGCTACGCCGACTTCTACCAGCTGGCGGGCGTCGTGGCCGTC
GAGGTGACCGGCGGCCCGAAGGTGCCGTTCCACCCGGGCCGGGAGGACAAGCCGGAGCCGCCGCCGGAGG
GCCGCCTGCCGGACCCGACCAAGGGCTCGGACCACCTGCGGGACGTCTTCGGCAAGGCGATGGGCCTGAC
CGACCAGGACATCGTGGCCCTGAGCGGCGGCCACACCATCGGCGCGGCCCACAAGGAGCGCAGCGGCTTC
GAGGGCCCGTGGACCAGCAACCCGCTGATCTTCGACAACTCGTACTTCACCGAGCTGCTGAGCGGCGAGA
AGGAAGGCCTGCTGCAGCTGCCGAGCGACAAGGCGCTGCTGAGCGACCCGGTCTTCCGGCCCCTGGTGGA
CAAGTACGCGGCCGACGAGGACGCCTTCTTCGCCGACTACGCCGAGGCCCACCAGAAGCTGTCCGAGCTG
GGCTTCGCCGACGCCAAGCTTTGAATCGATACATCAGGAATTCGCTAGCGACTACAAGGACGACGACGGC
GATTATAAAGATCATGACATCGACTACAAGGACGACGACGACAAGTAGGTAGTTAACTAGCGTACGATCG
ACTGCCAGGCATCAAATAAAACGAAAGGCTCAGTCGAAAG
